Addgene plasmid #169317: SIN40C.TRE.Luciferase.IRES.dTomato.PGK.sfGFP.P2A.Tet3G
Purpose: Doxycycline-inducible expression of Luciferase cDNA with dTomato as reporter fluorescent protein
Depositing lab: Jan-Henning Klusmann. Depositing organization: Martin-Luther-Universitaet Halle-Wittenberg. Publication: The megakaryocytic transcription factor ARID3A suppresses leukemia pathogenesis. Alejo-Valle O, Weigert K, Bhayadia R, Ng M, Issa H, Beyer C, Emmrich S, Schuschel K, Ihling C, Sinz A, Zimmermann M, Wickenhauser C, Flasinski M, Regenyi EM, Labuhn M, Reinhardt D, Yaspo ML, Heckl D, Klusmann JH. Blood. 2021 Sep 27. pii: S0006-4971(21)01649-9. doi: 10.1182/blood.2021012231. PubMed 34570885.
Backbone
  Vector backbone: SIN40C
  Vector type: Lentiviral
  Selectable markers: sfGFP
Growth in bacteria
  Bacterial resistance: Ampicillin, 100 μg/mL
  Growth temperature: 37°C
  Growth strain: NEB Stable
  Copy number: High Copy
Gene/Insert
  Gene/Insert name: Luciferase
  Species: Synthetic
  Promoter: TRE
  Tag / fusion protein: IRES-dTomato (C terminal on insert)
  Cloning method: Restriction Enzyme; 5′ cloning site Unknown (unknown if destroyed)
  Sequencing primers: 5′ LNCX; 3′ IRES-R
Terms and licenses: Academic/Nonprofit Terms; Industry Terms: Not Available to Industry
How to cite: SIN40C.TRE.Luciferase.IRES.dTomato.PGK.sfGFP.P2A.Tet3G was a gift from Jan-Henning Klusmann (Addgene plasmid # 169317 ; http://n2t.net/addgene:169317 ; RRID:Addgene_169317)
