[The description below was written by a language model from this plasmid's Addgene catalogue record and pLannotate feature annotations shown in this document.]
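Description:
SIN40C.TRE.Luciferase.IRES.dTomato.PGK.sfGFP.P2A.Tet3G is an all-in-one, doxycycline-inducible lentiviral transfer plasmid of about 12.2 kb built on the SIN40C backbone. In bacteria it is maintained through a high-copy ColE1/pUC-type origin and selected with ampicillin via the β-lactamase gene. An f1 origin, an SV40 origin and remnants of lac and phage-promoter cloning sequences are also annotated in the backbone. The viral portion has a third-generation layout. A chimeric upstream region (CMV enhancer, an SV40 promoter fragment and the RSV promoter) drives genomic RNA from a truncated HIV-1 5' LTR. This is followed by the Ψ packaging signal with a partial gag sequence, the RRE for Rev-dependent export, and the cPPT/CTS. A WPRE lies upstream of the ΔU3 self-inactivating 3' LTR, which is followed by an SV40 polyadenylation signal.

Two expression units sit between the LTRs in the same orientation. The TRE3G promoter drives firefly luciferase, linked through an EMCV IRES to dTomato, so both proteins come from one inducible bicistronic transcript and red fluorescence reports induction. Downstream, the constitutive mouse PGK promoter expresses superfolder GFP joined by a P2A peptide to the Tet-On 3G transactivator. The annotation picks up the transactivator only as its tetR-derived portion and does not annotate the P2A itself. Green fluorescence therefore marks transduced cells and serves as the selectable marker in place of a drug resistance gene. Adding doxycycline lets Tet3G bind the TRE3G promoter and switch on luciferase and dTomato. The stated purpose is doxycycline-inducible expression of the luciferase cDNA. The record does not say how it was used in the associated leukemia study, although a luciferase insert in a vector of this kind could plausibly serve as a control.
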