Features (pLannotate 1.2.2; 33 found; start..end, strand, type, name):
      1..128     +  rep_origin     RSF ori (fragment): Plasmids containing the RSF 1030 origin of replication can be propagated in E. coli cells that contain additional plasmids with compatible origins.
    130..222     +  CDS            lacI (fragment): lac repressor; lacI; The lac repressor binds to the lac operator to inhibit transcription in E. coli. This inhibition can be relieved by adding lactose or isopropyl-β-D-thiogalactopyranoside (IPTG).
    235..256     +  protein_bind   CAP binding site: CAP binding activates transcription in the presence of cAMP. E. coli catabolite activator protein
    271..301     +  promoter       lac promoter: promoter for the E. coli lac operon
    305..327     +  protein_bind   lac operator (fragment): The lac repressor binds to the lac operator to inhibit transcription in E. coli. This inhibition can be relieved by adding lactose or isopropyl-β-D-thiogalactopyranoside (IPTG). lac repressor encoded by lacI
    370..388     +  promoter       T3 promoter: promoter for bacteriophage T3 RNA polymerase
    433..812     +  enhancer       CMV enhancer: human cytomegalovirus immediate early enhancer
    869..1060    +  promoter       SV40 promoter (fragment): SV40 enhancer and early promoter
   1079..1305    +  promoter       RSV promoter: Rous sarcoma virus enhancer/promoter
   1306..1486    +  LTR            5' LTR (truncated): truncated 5' long terminal repeat (LTR) from HIV-1
   1533..1658    +  misc_feature   HIV-1 Ψ: packaging signal of human immunodeficiency virus type 1
   1642..2005    +  CDS            HIV-1 gag (fragment): gag protein from human immunodeficiency virus 1; gag
   2151..2384    +  misc_feature   RRE: The Rev response element (RRE) of HIV-1 allows for Rev-dependent mRNA export from the nucleus to the cytoplasm.
   2761..2785    +  CDS            Rev (fragment): human immunodeficiency virus 1 (HIV-1) Rev protein; rev; enhances nuclear export of unspliced and incompletely spliced viral mRNAs
   2826..2943    +  misc_feature   cPPT/CTS: central polypurine tract and central termination sequence of HIV-1
   2989..3367    +  promoter       TRE3G promoter: 3rd-generation Tet-responsive promoter that can be activated by binding of Tet-On® 3G
   3375..5024    +  CDS            luciferase: firefly luciferase; luc
   5043..5629    +  misc_feature   IRES2: internal ribosome entry site (IRES) of the encephalomyocarditis virus (EMCV)
   5636..6337    +  CDS            dTomato: dTomato is a basic (constitutively fluorescent) orange fluorescent protein published in 2004, derived from Discosoma sp.. It is reported to be a somewhat slowly-maturing dimer with low acid sensitivity.
   6362..6861    +  promoter       PGK promoter: mouse phosphoglycerate kinase 1 promoter
   6880..7590    +  CDS            Superfolder GFP: Superfolder GFP is a basic (constitutively fluorescent) green fluorescent protein published in 2005, derived from Aequorea victoria. It is reported to be a very rapidly-maturing weak dimer.
   7660..8277    +  CDS            tetR: TETR2_ECOLX - Experimental evidence at protein level: Swiss-Prot protein existence level 1. TetR is the repressor of the tetracycline resistance element; its N-terminal region forms a helix-turn-helix structure and binds DNA. Binding of tetracycline to TetR reduces the repressor affinity for the tetracycline resistance gene (tetA) promoter operator sites. From Escherichia coli.
   8433..9021    +  misc_feature   WPRE: woodchuck hepatitis virus posttranscriptional regulatory element
   9072..9091    +  misc_feature   cPPT/CTS (fragment): central polypurine tract and central termination sequence of HIV-1
   9093..9326    +  LTR            3' LTR (ΔU3): self-inactivating 3' long terminal repeat (LTR) from HIV-1
   9404..9525    +  polyA_signal   SV40 poly(A) signal: SV40 polyadenylation signal
   9565..9700    +  rep_origin     SV40 ori: SV40 origin of replication
   9721..9739    -  promoter       T7 promoter: promoter for bacteriophage T7 RNA polymerase
   9747..9902    +  CDS            lacZα (fragment): LacZα fragment of β-galactosidase; lacZ fragment
   9907..10335   +  rep_origin     f1 ori (sequence partly withheld): f1 bacteriophage origin of replication; arrow indicates direction of (+) strand synthesis
  10388..10492   +  promoter       AmpR promoter: bla
  10493..11353   +  CDS            AmpR: β-lactamase; bla; confers resistance to ampicillin, carbenicillin, and related antibiotics
  11524..12112   +  rep_origin     ori: high-copy-number ColE1/pMB1/pBR322/pUC origin of replication
>Addgene plasmid #169317 | SIN40C.TRE.Luciferase.IRES.dTomato.PGK.sfGFP.P2A.Tet3G | addgene full sequence | sequence record 338330 | Addgene NGS Result
TCACATGTTCTTTCCTGCGTTATCCCCTGATTCTGTGGATAACCGTATTACCGCCTTTGAGTGAGCTGAT
ACCGCTCGCCGCAGCCGAACGACCGAGCGCAGCGAGTCAGTGAGCGAGGAAGCGGAAGAGCGCCCAATAC
GCAAACCGCCTCTCCCCGCGCGTTGGCCGATTCATTAATGCAGCTGGCACGACAGGTTTCCCGACTGGAA
AGCGGGCAGTGAGCGCAACGCAATTAATGTGAGTTAGCTCACTCATTAGGCACCCCAGGCTTTACACTTT
ATGCTTCCGGCTCGTATGTTGTGTGGAATTGTGAGCGGATAACAATTTCACACAGGAAACAGCTATGACC
ATGATTACGCCAAGCGCGCAATTAACCCTCACTAAAGGGAACAAAAGCTGGAGCTGCAAGCGGTACCGTC
GACCTGCAGGTTGACATTGATTATTGACTAGTTATTAATAGTAATCAATTACGGGGTCATTAGTTCATAG
CCCATATATGGAGTTCCGCGTTACATAACTTACGGTAAATGGCCCGCCTGGCTGACCGCCCAACGACCCC
CGCCCATTGACGTCAATAATGACGTATGTTCCCATAGTAACGCCAATAGGGACTTTCCATTGACGTCAAT
GGGTGGAGTATTTACGGTAAACTGCCCACTTGGCAGTACATCAAGTGTATCATATGCCAAGTACGCCCCC
TATTGACGTCAATGACGGTAAATGGCCCGCCTGGCATTATGCCCAGTACATGACCTTATGGGACTTTCCT
ACTTGGCAGTACATCTACGTATTAGTCATCGCTATTACCATGGCGCGCCATGCAGGGCCTGAAATAACCT
CTGAAAGAGGAACTTGGTTAGGTACCTTCTGAGGCGGAAAGAACCAGCTGTGGAATGTGTGTCAGTTAGG
GTGTGGAAAGTCCCCAGGCTCCCCAGCAGGCAGAAGTATGCAAAGCATGCATCTCAATTAGTCAGCAACC
AGGTGTGGAAAGTCCCCAGGCTCCCCAGCAGGCAGAAGTATGCAAAGCATGCATCTCAATTAGTCAGCAA
CCATAGTCCCTTAAGAGGCGCGCCTTAATGTAGTCTTATGCAATACTCTTGTAGTCTTGCAACATGGTAA
CGATGAGTTAGCAACATGCCTTACAAGGAGAGAAAAAGCACCGTGCATGCCGATTGGTGGAAGTAAGGTG
GTACGATCGTGCCTTATTAGGAAGGCAACAGACGGGTCTGACATGGATTGGACGAACCACTGAATTGCCG
CATTGCAGAGATATTGTATTTAAGTGCCTAGCTCGATACATAAACGGGTCTCTCTGGTTAGACCAGATCT
GAGCCTGGGAGCTCTCTGGCTAACTAGGGAACCCACTGCTTAAGCCTCAATAAAGCTTGCCTTGAGTGCT
TCAAGTAGTGTGTGCCCGTCTGTTGTGTGACTCTGGTAACTAGAGATCCCTCAGACCCTTTTAGTCAGTG
TGGAAAATCTCTAGCAGTGGCGCCCGAACAGGGACTTGAAAGCGAAAGGGAAACCAGAGGAGCTCTCTCG
ACGCAGGACTCGGCTTGCTGAAGCGCGCACGGCAAGAGGCGAGGGGCGGCGACTGGTGAGTACGCCAAAA
ATTTTGACTAGCGGAGGCTAGAAGGAGAGAGATGGGTGCGAGAGCGTCAGTATTAAGCGGGGGAGAATTA
GATCGCGATGGGAAAAAATTCGGTTAAGGCCAGGGGGAAAGAAAAAATATAAATTAAAACATATAGTATG
GGCAAGCAGGGAGCTAGAACGATTCGCAGTTAATCCTGGCCTGTTAGAAACATCAGAAGGCTGTAGACAA
ATACTGGGACAGCTACAACCATCCCTTCAGACAGGATCAGAAGAACTTAGATCATTATATAATACAGTAG
CAACCCTCTATTGTGTGCATCAAAGGATAGAGATAAAAGACACCAAGGAAGCTTTAGACAAGATAGAGGA
AGAGCAAAACAAAAGTAAGACCACCGCACAGCAAGCGGCCGCTGATCTTCAGACCTGGAGGAGGAGATAT
GAGGGACAATTGGAGAAGTGAATTATATAAATATAAAGTAGTAAAAATTGAACCATTAGGAGTAGCACCC
ACCAAGGCAAAGAGAAGAGTGGTGCAGAGAGAAAAAAGAGCAGTGGGAATAGGAGCTTTGTTCCTTGGGT
TCTTGGGAGCAGCAGGAAGCACTATGGGCGCAGCGTCAATGACGCTGACGGTACAGGCCAGACAATTATT
GTCTGGTATAGTGCAGCAGCAGAACAATTTGCTGAGGGCTATTGAGGCGCAACAGCATCTGTTGCAACTC
ACAGTCTGGGGCATCAAGCAGCTCCAGGCAAGAATCCTGGCTGTGGAAAGATACCTAAAGGATCAACAGC
TCCTGGGGATTTGGGGTTGCTCTGGAAAACTCATTTGCACCACTGCTGTGCCTTGGAATGCTAGTTGGAG
TAATAAATCTCTGGAACAGATTTGGAATCACACGACCTGGATGGAGTGGGACAGAGAAATTAACAATTAC
ACAAGCTTAATACACTCCTTAATTGAAGAATCGCAAAACCAGCAAGAAAAGAATGAACAAGAATTATTGG
AATTAGATAAATGGGCAAGTTTGTGGAATTGGTTTAACATAACAAATTGGCTGTGGTATATAAAATTATT
CATAATGATAGTAGGAGGCTTGGTAGGTTTAAGAATAGTTTTTGCTGTACTTTCTATAGTGAATAGAGTT
AGGCAGGGATATTCACCATTATCGTTTCAGACCCACCTCCCAACCCCGAGGGGACAATTCTAGATCTTGA
GACAAATGGCAGTATTCATCCACAATTTTAAAAGAAAAGGGGGGATTGGGGGGTACAGTGCAGGGGAAAG
AATAGTAGACATAATAGCAACAGACATACAAACTAAAGAATTACAAAAACAAATTACAAAAATTCAAAAT
TTTCGGGTTTATTACAGGGACAGCAGAGATCCACTTTGGCGCCGGCTCGAGTTTACTCCCTATCAGTGAT
AGAGAACGTATAAGGAGTTTACTCCCTATCAGTGATAGAGAACGTATGACCAGTTTACTCCCTATCAGTG
ATAGAGAACGTATCTACAGTTTACTCCCTATCAGTGATAGAGAACGTATRWCCAGTTTACTCCCTATCAG
TGATAGAGAACGTATCTACAGTTTACTCCCTATCAGTGATAGAGAACGTATATCCAGTTTACTCCCTATC
AGTGATAGAGAACGTATAAGCTTTAGGCGTGTACGGTGGGCGCCTATAAAAGCAGAGCTCGTTTAGTGAA
CCGTCAGATCGCCTGGAGCAATTCCACAACACTTTTGTCTTATACCAACTTTCCGTACCACTTCCTACCC
TCGTAAAGACCGGTATGGAAGACGCCAAAAACATAAAGAAAGGCCCGGCGCCATTCTATCCTCTAGAGGA
TGGAACCGCTGGAGAGCAACTGCATAAGGCTATGAAGAGATACGCCCTGGTTCCTGGAACAATTGCTTTT
ACAGATGCACATATCGAGGTGAACATCACGTACGCGGAATACTTCGAAATGTCCGTTCGGTTGGCAGAAG
CTATGAAACGATATGGGCTGAATACAAATCACAGAATCGTCGTATGCAGTGAAAACTCTCTTCAATTCTT
TATGCCGGTGTTGGGCGCGTTATTTATCGGAGTTGCAGTTGCGCCCGCGAACGACATTTATAATGAACGT
GAATTGCTCAACAGTATGAACATTTCGCAGCCTACCGTAGTGTTTGTTTCCAAAAAGGGGTTGCAAAAAA
TTTTGAACGTGCAAAAAAAATTACCAATAATCCAGAAAATTATTATCATGGATTCTAAAACGGATTACCA
GGGATTTCAGTCGATGTACACGTTCGTCACATCTCATCTACCTCCCGGTTTTAATGAATACGATTTTGTA
CCAGAGTCCTTTGATCGTGACAAAACAATTGCACTGATAATGAATTCCTCTGGATCTACTGGGTTACCTA
AGGGTGTGGCCCTTCCGCATAGAACTGCCTGCGTCAGATTCTCGCATGCCAGAGATCCTATTTTTGGCAA
TCAAATCGTTCCGGATACTGCGATTTTAAGTGTTGTCCCATTCCATCACGGTTTTGGAATGTTTACTACA
CTCGGATATTTGATATGTGGATTTCGAGTCGTCTTAATGTATAGATTTGAAGAAGAGCTGTTTTTACGAT
CCCTTCAGGATTACAAAATTCAAAGTGCGTTGCTAGTACCAACCCTATTTTCATTCTTCGCCAAAAGCAC
TCTGATTGACAAATACGATTTATCTAATTTACACGAAATTGCTTCTGGGGGCGCACCTCTTTCGAAAGAA
GTCGGGGAAGCGGTTGCAAAACGCTTCCATCTTCCAGGGATACGACAAGGATATGGGCTCACTGAGACTA
CATCAGCTATTCTGATTACACCCGAGGGGGATGATAAACCGGGCGCGGTCGGTAAAGTTGTTCCATTTTT
TGAAGCGAAGGTTGTGGATCTGGATACCGGGAAAACGCTGGGCGTTAATCAGAGAGGCGAATTATGTGTC
AGAGGACCTATGATTATGTCCGGTTATGTAAACAATCCGGAAGCGACCAACGCCTTGATTGACAAGGATG
GATGGCTACATTCTGGAGACATAGCTTACTGGGACGAAGACGAACACTTCTTCATAGTTGACCGCTTGAA
GTCTTTAATTAAATACAAAGGATATCAGGTGGCCCCCGCTGAATTGGAATCGATATTGTTACAACACCCC
AACATCTTCGACGCGGGCGTGGCAGGTCTTCCCGACGATGACGCCGGTGAACTTCCCGCCGCCGTTGTTG
TTTTGGAGCACGGAAAGACGATGACGGAAAAAGAGATCGTGGATTACGTCGCCAGTCAAGTAACAACCGC
GAAAAAGTTGCGCGGAGGAGTTGTGTTTGTGGACGAAGTACCGAAAGGTCTTACCGGAAAACTCGACGCA
AGAAAAATCAGAGAGATCCTCATAAAGGCCAAGAAGGGCGGAAAGTCCAAATTGCTCGAGTGAACGCGTT
CGCCCCTCTCCCTCCCCCCCCCCTAACGTTACTGGCCGAAGCCGCTTGGAATAAGGCCGGTGTGCGTTTG
TCTATATGTTATTTTCCACCATATTGCCGTCTTTTGGCAATGTGAGGGCCCGGAAACCTGGCCCTGTCTT
CTTGACGAGCATTCCTAGGGGTCTTTCCCCTCTCGCCAAAGGAATGCAAGGTCTGTTGAATGTCGTGAAG
GAAGCAGTTCCTCTGGAAGCTTCTTGAAGACAAACAACGTCTGTAGCGACCCTTTGCAGGCAGCGGAACC
CCCCACCTGGCGACAGGTGCCTCTGCGGCCAAAAGCCACGTGTATAAGATACACCTGCAAAGGCGGCACA
ACCCCAGTGCCACGTTGTGAGTTGGATAGTTGTGGAAAGAGTCAAATGGCTCTCCTCAAGCGTATTCAAC
AAGGGGCTGAAGGATGCCCAGAAGGTACCCCATTGTATGGGATCTGATCTGGGGCCTCGGTACACATGCT
TTACATGTGTTTAGTCGAGGTTAAAAAAACGTCTAGGCCCCCCGAACCACGGGGACGTGGTTTTCCTTTG
AAAAACACGATGATAATATGGCCACAACCGGATCCATGGTGAGCAAGGGCGAGGAGGTCATCAAAGAGTT
CATGCGCTTCAAGGTGCGCATGGAGGGCTCCATGAACGGCCACGAGTTCGAGATCGAGGGCGAGGGCGAG
GGCCGCCCCTACGAGGGCACCCAGACCGCCAAGCTGAAGGTGACCAAGGGCGGCCCCCTGCCCTTCGCCT
GGGACATCCTGTCCCCCCAGTTCATGTACGGCTCCAAGGCGTACGTGAAGCACCCCGCCGACATCCCCGA
TTACAAGAAGCTGTCCTTCCCCGAGGGCTTCAAGTGGGAGCGCGTGATGAACTTCGAGGACGGCGGTCTG
GTGACCGTGACCCAGGACTCCTCCCTGCAGGACGGCACGCTGATCTACAAGGTGAAGATGCGCGGCACCA
ACTTCCCCCCCGACGGCCCCGTAATGCAGAAGAAGACCATGGGCTGGGAGGCCTCCACCGAGCGCCTGTA
CCCCCGCGACGGCGTGCTGAAGGGCGAGATCCACCAGGCCCTGAAGCTGAAGGACGGCGGCCACTACCTG
GTGGAGTTCAAGACCATCTACATGGCCAAGAAGCCCGTGCAACTGCCCGGCTACTACTACGTGGACACCA
AGCTGGACATCACCTCCCACAACGAGGACTACACCATCGTGGAACAGTACGAGCGCTCCGAGGGCCGCCA
CCACCTGTTCCTGTACGGCATGGACGAGCTGTACAAGTGAGCGATATCGCGTAATTCTACCGGGTAGGGG
AGGCGCTTTTCCCAAGGCAGTCTGGAGCATGCGCTTTAGCAGCCCCGCTGGGCACTTGGCGCTACACAAG
TGGCCTCTGGCCTCGCACACATTCCACATCCACCGGAAGGCGCCAACCGGCTCCGTTCTTTGGTGGCCCC
TTCGCGCCACCTTCTACTCCTCCCCTAGTCAGGAAGTTCCCCCCCGCCCCGCAGCTCGCGTCGTGCAGGA
CGTGACAAATGGAAGTAGCACGTGTCACTAGTCTCGTGCAGATGGACAGCACCGCTGAGCAATGGAAGCG
GGTAGGCCTTTGGGGCAGCGGCCAATAGCAGCTTTGCTCCTTCGCTTTCTGGGCTCAGAGGCTGGGAAGG
GGTGGGTCCGGGGGCGGGCTCAGGGGCGGGCTCAGGGGCGGGGCGGGCGCCCGAAGGTCCACCGGAGGCC
CGGCATTCTGCACGCTTCAAAAGCGCACGTCTGCCGCGCTGTTCTCCTCTTCCTCATCTCCGGGCCTTTC
GGCTAGCGCCACCATGGGATCTAAGGGCGAGGAACTGTTCACCGGCGTGGTGCCCATCCTGGTGGAACTG
GATGGCGACGTGAACGGCCACAAGTTCTCTGTGCGGGGAGAGGGCGAAGGCGACGCCACAAATGGCAAGC
TGACCCTGAAGTTCATCTGCACCACCGGCAAGCTGCCCGTGCCTTGGCCTACCCTCGTGACCACACTGAC
CTACGGCGTGCAGTGCTTCAGCAGATACCCCGACCATATGAAGCGGCACGACTTCTTCAAGAGCGCCATG
CCCGAGGGCTACGTGCAGGAACGGACCATCAGCTTCAAGGACGACGGCACCTACAAGACCAGAGCCGAAG
TGAAGTTCGAGGGCGACACCCTCGTGAACCGGATCGAGCTGAAGGGCATCGATTTCAAAGAGGACGGCAA
CATCCTGGGCCACAAGCTGGAGTACAACTTCAACAGCCACAATGTGTATATCACCGCCGACAAGCAGAAG
AACGGCATCAAGGCCAACTTCAAGATCCGGCACAACGTGGAAGATGGCAGCGTGCAGCTGGCCGACCACT
ACCAGCAGAACACCCCCATCGGAGATGGCCCCGTGCTGCTGCCCGACAACCACTACCTGAGCACCCAGAG
CGTGCTGAGCAAGGACCCCAACGAGAAGCGGGACCACATGGTGCTGCTGGAATTCGTGACCGCCGCTGGC
ATCACCCACGGCATGGACGAGCTGTATAAGGGAGGAAGCGGCGCCACCAATTTCAGCCTGCTGAAACAGG
CCGGCGACGTGGAAGAGAACCCTGGCCCTATGAGCCGGCTGGACAAGAGCAAAGTGATCAACAGCGCCCT
GGAACTGCTGAACGGCGTGGGCATCGAGGGCCTGACCACCCGGAAGCTGGCCCAGAAACTGGGCGTGGAA
CAGCCCACCCTGTACTGGCACGTGAAGAACAAGCGGGCCCTGCTGGACGCCCTGCCCATCGAGATGCTGG
ACCGGCACCACACCCACAGCTGCCCTCTGGAAGGCGAGAGCTGGCAGGACTTCCTGCGGAACAACGCCAA
GAGCTACAGATGCGCCCTGCTGAGCCACCGGGACGGCGCCAAAGTGCACCTGGGCACCAGACCCACCGAG
AAGCAGTACGAGACACTGGAAAACCAGCTGGCCTTCCTGTGCCAGCAGGGCTTCAGCCTGGAAAACGCCC
TGTACGCCCTGAGCGCCGTGGGCCACTTCACCCTGGGCTGCGTGCTGGAAGAACAGGAACACCAGGTCGC
CAAAGAGGAAAGAGAGACACCCACCACCGACAGCATGCCCCCCCTGCTGAAGCAGGCCATCGAGCTGTTC
GACAGACAGGGCGCCGAGCCCGCCTTCCTGTTCGGCCTGGAACTGATCATCTGCGGCCTCGAGAAGCAGC
TGAAGTGCGAGAGCGGCGGACCCACCGACGCCCTGGACGACTTCGACCTGGACATGCTGCCCGCCGATGC
CCTGGATGATTTTGATCTGGATATGCTCCCTGCTGACGCTCTCGATGACTTCGATCTCGATATGCTGCCA
GGCTAATGTACAAGTGATCGCGTTAAGTCGACAATCAACCTCTGGATTACAAAATTTGTGAAAGATTGAC
TGGTATTCTTAACTATGTTGCTCCTTTTACGCTATGTGGATACGCTGCTTTAATGCCTTTGTATCATGCT
ATTGCTTCCCGTATGGCTTTCATTTTCTCCTCCTTGTATAAATCCTGGTTGCTGTCTCTTTATGAGGAGT
TGTGGCCCGTTGTCAGGCAACGTGGCGTGGTGTGCACTGTGTTTGCTGACGCAACCCCCACTGGTTGGGG
CATTGCCACCACCTGTCAGCTCCTTTCCGGGACTTTCGCTTTCCCCCTCCCTATTGCCACGGCGGAACTC
ATCGCCGCCTGCCTTGCCCGCTGCTGGACAGGGGCTCGGCTGTTGGGCACTGACAATTCCGTGGTGTTGT
CGGGGAAATCATCGTCCTTTCCTTGGCTGCTCGCCTGTGTTGCCACCTGGATTCTGCGCGGGACGTCCTT
CTGCTACGTCCCTTCGGCCCTCAATCCAGCGGACCTTCCTTCCCGCGGCCTGCTGCCGGCTCTGCGGCCT
CTTCCGCGTCTTCGCCTTCGCCCTCAGACGAGTCGGATCTCCCTTTGGGCCGCCTCCCCGCGTCGACTTT
AAGACCAATGACTTACAAGGCAGCTGTAGATCTTAGCCACTTTTTAAAAGAAAAGGGGGGACTGGAAGGG
CTAATTCACTCCCAACGAAGACAAGATCTGCTTTTTGCTTGTACTGGGTCTCTCTGGTTAGACCAGATCT
GAGCCTGGGAGCTCTCTGGCTAACTAGGGAACCCACTGCTTAAGCCTCAATAAAGCTTGCCTTGAGTGCT
TCAAGTAGTGTGTGCCCGTCTGTTGTGTGACTCTGGTAACTAGAGATCCCTCAGACCCTTTTAGTCAGTG
TGGAAAATCTCTAGCAGTACGTATAGTAGTTCATGTCATCTTATTATTCAGTATTTATAACTTGCAAAGA
AATGAATATCAGAGAGTGAGAGGAACTTGTTTATTGCAGCTTATAATGGTTACAAATAAAGCAATAGCAT
CACAAATTTCACAAATAAAGCATTTTTTTCACTGCATTCTAGTTGTGGTTTGTCCAAACTCATCAATGTA
TCTTATCATGTCTGGCTCTAGCTATCCCGCCCCTAACTCCGCCCATCCCGCCCCTAACTCCGCCCAGTTC
CGCCCATTCTCCGCCCCATGGCTGACTAATTTTTTTTATTTATGCAGAGGCCGAGGCCGCCTCGGCCTCT
GAGCTATTCCAGAAGTAGTGAGGAGGCTTTTTTGGAGGCCTAGGGACGTACCCAATTCGCCCTATAGTGA
GTCGTATTACGCGCGCTCACTGGCCGTCGTTTTACAACGTCGTGACTGGGAAAACCCTGGCGTTACCCAA
CTTAATCGCCTTGCAGCACATCCCCCTTTCGCCAGCTGGCGTAATAGCGAAGAGGCCCGCACCGATCGCC
CTTCCCAACAGTTGCGCAGCCTGAATGGCGAATGGG
[124 nt withheld, positions 9907-10030]
C
[91 nt withheld, positions 10032-10122]
A
[49 nt withheld, positions 10124-10172]
CCTTTGACGTTGGAGTCCACGTTCTTT
[37 nt withheld, positions 10200-10236]
ACCCTATCTCGGTCTATTCTTTTGATTTATAAGGGATTTTGCCGATTTCGGCCTATTGGTTAAAAAATGA
GCTGATTTAACAAAAATTTAACGCGAATTTTAACAAAATATTAACGCTTACAATTTAGGTGGCACTTTTC
GGGGAAATGTGCGCGGAACCCCTATTTGTTTATTTTTCTAAATACATTCAAATATGTATCCGCTCATGAG
ACAATAACCCTGATAAATGCTTCAATAATATTGAAAAAGGAAGAGTATGAGTATTCAACATTTCCGTGTC
GCCCTTATTCCCTTTTTTGCGGCATTTTGCCTTCCTGTTTTTGCTCACCCAGAAACGCTGGTGAAAGTAA
AAGATGCTGAAGATCAGTTGGGTGCACGAGTGGGTTACATCGAACTGGATCTCAACAGCGGTAAGATCCT
TGAGAGTTTTCGCCCCGAAGAACGTTTTCCAATGATGAGCACTTTTAAAGTTCTGCTATGTGGCGCGGTA
TTATCCCGTATTGACGCCGGGCAAGAGCAACTCGGTCGCCGCATACACTATTCTCAGAATGACTTGGTTG
AGTACTCACCAGTCACAGAAAAGCATCTTACGGATGGCATGACAGTAAGAGAATTATGCAGTGCTGCCAT
AACCATGAGTGATAACACTGCGGCCAACTTACTTCTGACAACGATCGGAGGACCGAAGGAGCTAACCGCT
TTTTTGCACAACATGGGGGATCATGTAACTCGCCTTGATCGTTGGGAACCGGAGCTGAATGAAGCCATAC
CAAACGACGAGCGTGACACCACGATGCCTGTAGCAATGGCAACAACGTTGCGCAAACTATTAACTGGCGA
ACTACTTACTCTAGCTTCCCGGCAACAATTAATAGACTGGATGGAGGCGGATAAAGTTGCAGGACCACTT
CTGCGCTCGGCCCTTCCGGCTGGCTGGTTTATTGCTGATAAATCTGGAGCCGGTGAGCGTGGGTCTCGCG
GTATCATTGCAGCACTGGGGCCAGATGGTAAGCCCTCCCGTATCGTAGTTATCTACACGACGGGGAGTCA
GGCAACTATGGATGAACGAAATAGACAGATCGCTGAGATAGGTGCCTCACTGATTAAGCATTGGTAACTG
TCAGACCAAGTTTACTCATATATACTTTAGATTGATTTAAAACTTCATTTTTAATTTAAAAGGATCTAGG
TGAAGATCCTTTTTGATAATCTCATGACCAAAATCCCTTAACGTGAGTTTTCGTTCCACTGAGCGTCAGA
CCCCGTAGAAAAGATCAAAGGATCTTCTTGAGATCCTTTTTTTCTGCGCGTAATCTGCTGCTTGCAAACA
AAAAAACCACCGCTACCAGCGGTGGTTTGTTTGCCGGATCAAGAGCTACCAACTCTTTTTCCGAAGGTAA
CTGGCTTCAGCAGAGCGCAGATACCAAATACTGTTCTTCTAGTGTAGCCGTAGTTAGGCCACCACTTCAA
GAACTCTGTAGCACCGCCTACATACCTCGCTCTGCTAATCCTGTTACCAGTGGCTGCTGCCAGTGGCGAT
AAGTCGTGTCTTACCGGGTTGGACTCAAGACGATAGTTACCGGATAAGGCGCAGCGGTCGGGCTGAACGG
GGGGTTCGTGCACACAGCCCAGCTTGGAGCGAACGACCTACACCGAACTGAGATACCTACAGCGTGAGCT
ATGAGAAAGCGCCACGCTTCCCGAAGGGAGAAAGGCGGACAGGTATCCGGTAAGCGGCAGGGTCGGAACA
GGAGAGCGCACGAGGGAGCTTCCAGGGGGAAACGCCTGGTATCTTTATAGTCCTGTCGGGTTTCGCCACC
TCTGACTTGAGCGTCGATTTTTGTGATGCTCGTCAGGGGGGCGGAGCCTATGGAAAAACGCCAGCAACGC
GGCCTTTTTACGGTTCCTGGCCTTTTGCTGGCCTTTTGC
